Addgene plasmid #41487: TAL-2CT3
Depositing lab: Veit Hornung. Depositing organization: Universitaetsklinikum Bonn. Publication: A ligation-independent cloning technique for high-throughput assembly of transcription activator-like effector genes. Schmid-Burgk JL, Schmidt T, Kaiser V, Honing K, Hornung V. Nat Biotechnol. 2012 Dec 16. doi: 10.1038/nbt.2460. PubMed 23242165.
Backbone
  Vector backbone: Custom backbone
  Backbone size w/o insert (bp): 2961
  Vector type: PCR Cloning Vector
Growth in bacteria
  Bacterial resistance: Ampicillin, 100 μg/mL
  Growth temperature: 37°C
  Growth strain: DH10B
  Copy number: High Copy
Gene/Insert
  Gene/Insert name: 2CT3
  Species: Synthetic
  Insert size (bp): 252
  Cloning method: Unknown
  Sequencing primers: 5′ M13_pUC_fwd; 3′ M13_pUC_rev
Terms and licenses: Academic/Nonprofit Terms; Industry Terms: Not Available to Industry
How to cite: TAL-2CT3 was a gift from Veit Hornung (Addgene plasmid # 41487 ; http://n2t.net/addgene:41487 ; RRID:Addgene_41487)
