[The description below was written by a language model from this plasmid's Addgene catalogue record.]
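Description:
TAL-2CT3 is a small, high-copy bacterial cloning plasmid that serves as a library component for building transcription activator-like effector (TALE) genes by ligation-independent cloning. It is built on a custom backbone of about 2.96 kb, catalogued as a PCR cloning vector, and is propagated in E. coli under ampicillin selection. The record does not name the origin of replication. The high copy number and the use of M13/pUC forward and reverse sequencing primers flanking the insert are consistent with a pUC-type cloning vector, but this is an inference and is not stated in the record. No feature table is provided, so the exact arrangement of elements cannot be described further.

The payload is a 252 bp synthetic insert called 2CT3. Given the associated work on high-throughput TALE assembly, this insert is most plausibly a short block of TALE repeat units, the roughly 34-amino-acid modules whose variable diresidues each specify recognition of one DNA base. The name may encode the target bases and the block's position in the assembly scheme, but the record does not explain the nomenclature or give the repeat composition. No promoter, tag, reporter or eukaryotic expression element is listed, so the plasmid appears to be a storage and template vector and not an expression construct.

In typical use, fragments from plasmids of this kind are combined in a defined order with other library members through complementary single-stranded overhangs. This produces full-length custom DNA-binding domains for designer TALE nucleases or transcriptional activators.
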