>Addgene plasmid #41487 | TAL-2CT3 | depositor partial sequence | sequence record 55356 | TAL-2CT3 sequence 252 bps
GAATGCCCGGTTGCTCCCTGTCTTGTGTCAAGATCATGGACTGACCCCAGACCAGGTGGTCGCAATCGCC
TCTCATGACGGGGGAAAGCAAGCCCTGGAAACCGTGCAAAGGTTGTTGCCCGTCCTTTGTCAAGACCACG
GCCTTACACCCGAGCAAGTCGTGGCCATTGCATCAAACGGTGGTGGCAAACAGGCTCTTGAGACTGTTCA
GAGACTTCTCCCAGTTCTCTGCCAGGCACACGGGCTGCATTC
