>Addgene plasmid #41487 | TAL-2CT3 | addgene partial sequence | sequence record 55906 | M13_pUC_fwd
TCGAGCTCGGTACCTCGCGAATGCATCTAGATCCAAATGAATGCCCGGTTGCTCCCTGTCTTGTGTCAAG
ATCATGGACTGACCCCAGACCAGGTGGTCGCAATCGCCTCTCATGACGGGGGAAAGCAAGCCCTGGAAAC
CGTGCAAAGGTTGTTGCCCGTCCTTTGTCAAGACCACGGCCTTACACCCGAGCAAGTCGTGGCCATTGCA
TCAAACGGTGGTGGCAAACAGGCTCTTGAGACTGTTCAGAGACTTCTCCCAGTTCTCTGCCAGGCACACG
GGCTGCATTCCCAAATATCGGATCCCGGGCCCGTCGACTGCAGAGGCCTGCATGCAAGCTTGGCGTAATC
ATGGTCATAGCTGTTTCCTGTGTGAAATTGTTATCCGCTCACAATTCCACACAACATACGAGCCGGAAGC
ATAAAGTGTAAAGCCTGGGGTGCCTAATGAGTGAGCTAACTCACATTAATTGCGTTGCGCTCACTGCCCG
CTTTCCAGTCGGGAAACCTGTCGTGCCAGCTGCATTAATGAATCGGCCAACGCGCGGGGAGAGGCGGTTT
GCGTATTGGGCGCTCTTCCGCTTCCTCGCTCACTGACTCGCTGCGCTCGGTCGTTCGGCTGCGGCGAGCG
GTATCAGCTCACTCAAAGGCGGTAATACGGTTATCCACAGAATCAGGGGATAACGCAGGAAAGAACATGT
GAGCAAAAGGCCAGCAAAAGGCCAGGAACCGTAAAAAGGCCGCGTTGCTGGCGTTTTTCCATAGGCTCCG
CCCCCCTGACGAGCATCACAAAAATCGACGCTCAAGTCAGAGGTGGCGAAACCCGACAGGACTATAAAGA
TACCAGGCGTTTCCCCCTGGAAGCTCCCTCGTGCGCTCTCCTGTTCCGACCCTGCCGCTTACCGGATACC
TGTCCGCCTTTC
